Addgene plasmid #169419: pMiniT:myc-GluA1 TKIT donor
Purpose: Donor DNA for TKIT knockin of Myc to GluA1 in mouse
Depositing lab: Richard Huganir. Depositing organization: Johns Hopkins University and School of Medicine. Publication: An optimized CRISPR/Cas9 approach for precise genome editing in neurons. Fang H, Bygrave AM, Roth RH, Johnson RC, Huganir RL. Elife. 2021 Mar 10;10. pii: 65202. doi: 10.7554/eLife.65202. PubMed 33689678.
Backbone
  Vector backbone: pMiniT
  Vector type: Mammalian Expression, CRISPR
Growth in bacteria
  Bacterial resistance: Ampicillin, 100 μg/mL
  Growth temperature: 37°C
  Growth strain: DH5alpha
  Copy number: High Copy
Gene/Insert
  Gene/Insert name: Myc
  Species: M. musculus (mouse)
  Entrez Gene: Myc (a.k.a. Myc2, Niard, Nird, bHLHe39)
  Cloning method: Gibson Cloning
Terms and licenses: Academic/Nonprofit Terms; Industry Terms: Not Available to Industry
How to cite: pMiniT:myc-GluA1 TKIT donor was a gift from Richard Huganir (Addgene plasmid # 169419 ; http://n2t.net/addgene:169419 ; RRID:Addgene_169419)
