[The description below was written by a language model from this plasmid's Addgene catalogue record and pLannotate feature annotations shown in this document.]
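Description:
pMiniT:myc-GluA1 TKIT donor is a small (about 2.9 kb) bacterial cloning plasmid built on the pMiniT backbone. It supplies donor DNA for CRISPR/Cas9-mediated knock-in of a Myc epitope tag into the mouse GluA1 locus, which encodes an AMPA-type glutamate receptor subunit. It is propagated in E. coli at high copy from a ColE1/pUC-type origin and selected with ampicillin through a β-lactamase gene driven by its native bla promoter. The catalogue classes it under mammalian expression and CRISPR, but the annotation shows no mammalian promoter, polyadenylation signal or eukaryotic selection marker. This fits a plasmid that acts purely as a repair or insertion template rather than an expression vector.

The donor segment was assembled by Gibson cloning, and the automated feature table does not annotate it. The Myc tag, the GluA1 genomic sequence and any guide RNA target sites flanking the donor are all unlabelled. They presumably lie in the unannotated stretch between the AmpR promoter and the remaining backbone features, but the record does not give their boundaries or arrangement. The other hits, namely an RNA-OUT match and short hisG and lacI fragments, are most likely backbone remnants or incidental matches with no stated role in the design. The catalogue links the insert to the mouse Myc proto-oncogene entry. However, the name and stated purpose indicate that the payload is the short Myc epitope tag to be fused to endogenous GluA1.

The plasmid would be delivered together with Cas9 and guide RNAs, which are supplied separately and are not encoded here. It is used in the TKIT genome-editing approach developed for neurons, allowing the endogenous GluA1 receptor to be tagged and detected at native expression levels.
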