Features (pLannotate 1.2.2; 6 found; start..end, strand, type, name):
    201..789     -  rep_origin     ori: high-copy-number ColE1/pMB1/pBR322/pUC origin of replication
    960..1820    -  CDS            AmpR: β-lactamase; bla; confers resistance to ampicillin, carbenicillin, and related antibiotics
   1821..1925    -  promoter       AmpR promoter: bla
   2637..2706    +  ncRNA          RNA-OUT: Accession: RF00240 - RNA-OUT
   2752..2865    -  CDS            hisG (fragment): HIS1_SALTY - Experimental evidence at protein level: Swiss-Prot protein existence level 1. Catalyzes the condensation of ATP and 5-phosphoribose 1- diphosphate to form N'-(5'-phosphoribosyl)-ATP (PR-ATP). Has a crucial role in the pathway because the rate of histidine biosynthesis seems to be controlled primarily by regulation of HisG enzymatic activity (By similarity). From Salmonella typhimurium (strain LT2 / SGSC1412 / ATCC 700720).
   2896..18      -  CDS            lacI (fragment) (across the origin): lac repressor; lacI; The lac repressor binds to the lac operator to inhibit transcription in E. coli. This inhibition can be relieved by adding lactose or isopropyl-β-D-thiogalactopyranoside (IPTG).
>Addgene plasmid #169419 | pMiniT:myc-GluA1 TKIT donor | addgene full sequence | sequence record 334637 | Addgene NGS Result
GGTTTGCGTATTGGGCGCTCTTCCGCTTCCTCGCTCACTGACTCGCTGCGCTCGGTCGTTCGGCTGCGGC
GAGCGGTATCAGCTCACTCAAAGGCGGTAATACGGTTATCCACAGAATCAGGGGATAACGCAGGAAAGAA
CATGTGAGCAAAAGGCCAGCAAAAGGCCAGGAACCGTAAAAAGGCCGCATTGCTGGCGTTTTTCCATAGG
CTCCGCCCCCCTGACGAGCATCACAAAAATCGACGCTCAAGTCAGAGGTGGCGAAACCCGACAGGACTAT
AAAGATACCAGGCGTTTCCCCCTGGAAGCTCCCTCGTGCGCTCTCCTGTTCCGACCCTGCCGCTTACCGG
ATACCTGTCCGCCTTTCTCCCTTCGGGAAGCGTGGCGCTTTCTCATAGCTCACGCTGTAGGTATCTCAGT
TCGGTGTAGGTCGTTCGCTCCAAGCTGGGCTGTGTGCACGAACCCCCCGTTCAGCCCGACCGCTGCGCCT
TATCCGGTAACTATCGTCTTGAGTCCAACCCGGTAAGACACGACTTATCGCCACTGGCAGCAGCCACTGG
TAACAGGATTAGCAGAGCGAGGTATGTAGGCGGTGCTACAGAGTTCTTGAAGTGGTGGCCTAACTACGGC
TACACTAGAAGAACAGTATTTGGTATCTGCGCTCTGCTGAAGCCAGTTACCTTCGGAAAAAGAGTTGGTA
GCTCTTGATCCGGCAAACAAACCACCGCTGGTAGCGGTGGTTTTTTTGTTTGCAAGCAGCAGATTACGCG
CAGAAAAAAAGGATCTCAAGAAGATCCTTTGATCTTTTCTACGGGGTCTGACGCTCAGTGGAACGAAAAC
TCACGTTAAGGGATTTTGGTCATGAGATTATCAAAAAGGATCTTCACCTAGATCCTTTTAAATTAAAAAT
GAAGTTTTAAATCAATCTAAAGTATATATGAGTAAACTTGGTCTGACAGTTACCAATGCTTAATCAGTGA
GGCACCTATCTCAGCGATCTGTCTATTTCGTTCATCCATAGTTGCCTGACTCCCCGTCGTGTAGATAACT
ACGATACGGGAGGGCTTACCATCTGGCCCCAGTGCTGCAATGATACCGCGAGACCCACGCTCACCGGCTC
CAGATTTATCAGCAATAAACCAGCCAGCCGGAAGGGCCGAGCGCAGAAGTGGTCCTGCAACTTTATCCGC
CTCCATCCAGTCTATTAATTGTTGCCGGGAAGCTAGAGTAAGTAGTTCGCCAGTTAATAGTTTGCGCAAC
GTTGTTGCCATTGCTACAGGCATCGTGGTGTCACGCTCGTCGTTTGGTATGGCTTCATTCAGCTCCGGTT
CCCAACGATCAAGGCGAGTTACATGATCCCCCATGTTGTGCAAAAAAGCGGTTAGCTCCTTCGGTCCTCC
GATCGTTGTCAGAAGTAAGTTGGCCGCAGTGTTATCACTCATGGTTATGGCAGCACTGCATAATTCTCTT
ACTGTCATGCCATCCGTAAGATGCTTTTCTGTGACTGGTGAGTACTCAACCAAGTCATTCTGAGAATAGT
GTATGCGGCGACCGAGTTGCTCTTGCCCGGCGTCAATACGGGATAATACCGCGCCACATAGCAGAACTTT
AAAAGTGCTCATCATTGGAAAACGTTCTTCGGGGCGAAAACTCTCAAGGATCTTACCGCTGTTGAGATCC
AGTTCGATGTAACCCACTCGTGCACCCAACTGATCTTCAGCATCTTTTACTTTCACCAGCGTTTCTGGGT
GAGCAAAAACAGGAAGGCAAAATGCCGCAAAAAAGGGAATAAGGGCGACACGGAAATGTTGAATACTCAT
ACTCTTCCTTTTTCAATATTATTGAAGCATTTATCAGGGTTATTGTCTCATGAGCGGATACATATTTGAA
TGTATTTAGAAAAATAAACAAATAGGGGTTCCGCGCACATTTCCCCGACTCGAGAATTCCCTTCCTGGTG
TTCCATTGCTAAGGTTGGACCAGGGCTTCTTTTTCGCCAATGTAAAAAGGAATATGCCGTACATCTTTGC
CTTTTTCTGCACCGGTTTTCTAGGTGCGGTTGTGGGTGCCAATTCTAGTGGTGGCGGTGGCTCTAGAGAA
CAAAAACTCATCTCAGAAGAGGATCTCAAGCTTGGTGGCGGTGGCTCGGGCGGAGGTGGGTCGGGTGGCG
GCGGATCAGGCGGTGGCGGATCCTTCCCCAACAATATCCAGATAGGTGAGTGAGAGGGGCAGCTGGGGAG
GGACTTTGGGGATCTGGCCAGGATTTTCTTTTTCGTTTTTTTCTTTTTCTTTTTTCTTTTTTTTTATTTG
GAGGGGAGATTTCTCAACCCATTCTCAGTCGGAGCTGTTGTGCTTAGCAATGGAACACCACCAACCATAG
ATTTGGTCTTCCCGAATTCGGATCCCTCGAGCGATACAGCGAGTCGCTCTTTGTGGAGGTGACGATTACC
TAACAATCGGTCGATTCGTTTGATGTTATGTTTTGTTCTCGCTTTGGTTGGCAGGTTACGGCCAAGTTCG
GTAAGAGTGAGAGTTTTACAGTCAAGTAATGCGTGGCAAGCCAACGTTAAGCTGTTGAGTCGTTTTAAGT
GTAATTCGGGGCAGAATTGGTAAAGAGAGTCGTGTAAAATATCGAGTTCGCACATCTTGTTGTCTGATTA
TTGATTTTTCGCGAAACCATTTAATCATATGACAAGATGTGTGTCCACCTTAACTTAATGATTTTTACCA
AAATCATTAGGGGATTCATCAGCGCTGAGTGTGTAAATTAATTTTTATGCCGCAGCGGGCCAGCAATTCT
CGTGAATCATCGCTTAAACGGCCTGATTTCTGAATAGCTATGCGTAAGCGGGTGTTGTCTAACATTCTGC
GTTCCTCTTTATCCTGTCTGAACCGGCTGCATTAATGAATCGGCCAACGCGCGGGGAGAGGC
